Addgene plasmid #46036: pMM288
Depositing lab: Raymond Monnat. Depositing organization: University of Washington. Publication: The Werner syndrome protein has separable recombination and survival functions. Swanson C, Saintigny Y, Emond MJ, Monnat RJ Jr. DNA Repair (Amst). 2004 May 4;3(5):475-82. 10.1016/j.dnarep.2004.01.002 PubMed 15084309.
Backbone
  Vector backbone: pBI
  Backbone manufacturer: Clontech
  Backbone size w/o insert (bp): 4400
  Total vector size (bp): 11707
  Modifications to backbone: insertion of polylinker containing Bsp1D1 and XhoI sites
  Vector type: Mammalian Expression ; TRE, bidirectional promoter
  Selectable markers: Puromycin
Growth in bacteria
  Bacterial resistance: Ampicillin, 100 μg/mL
  Growth temperature: 37°C
  Growth strain: DH5alpha
  Copy number: Low Copy
Gene/Insert
  Gene/Insert name: WRN E84A (alt names: Werner syndrome, RecQ helicase-like; RECQ3; RECQL2)
  Species: H. sapiens (human)
  Insert size (bp): 4514
  Mutation: E84A exonuclease-dead mutant; S2G introduced during cloning
  GenBank ID: NM_000553.4
  Entrez Gene: WRN (a.k.a. RECQ3, RECQL2, RECQL3)
  Promoter: CMV2
  Tag / fusion protein: 5x myc (N terminal on insert)
  Cloning method: Restriction Enzyme; 5′ cloning site BspD1 (not destroyed); 3′ cloning site Xho1 (not destroyed)
  Sequencing primers: 5′ Unknown
Terms and licenses: Academic/Nonprofit Terms; Industry Terms: Not Available to Industry
Depositor comments: Bidirectional vector expresses WRN and GFP at similar expression levels. In the associated article, cells were transiently transfected with this plasmid together with a tTA transactivator plasmid (Gossen, 1992). This is a mammalian expression vector for human WRN protein that lacks exonuclease activity by virtue of an E84A substitution. It was constructed from pBI, a Clontech plasmid with a bi-directional promoter+ TRE backbone, modified by insertion of a polylinker containing BspD1 and Xhol sites and a myc-WRN E84A ORF- created by making E84A (A>C) mutation in pMM290 sequence. The S2G mutation was a result of the cloning strategy to add the myc tag. The WRN protein containing S2G was biochemically verified and is wild-type in terms of activities, as described in the associated publication.
How to cite: pMM288 was a gift from Raymond Monnat (Addgene plasmid # 46036 ; http://n2t.net/addgene:46036 ; RRID:Addgene_46036)
