[The description below was written by a language model from this plasmid's Addgene catalogue record and pLannotate feature annotations shown in this document.]
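Description:
pMM288 is a tetracycline-regulated mammalian expression plasmid built on Clontech's pBI backbone, which was modified with a polylinker carrying BspDI and XhoI sites for insertion of the gene of interest. It is propagated in E. coli through a ColE1/pUC-type origin and an ampicillin resistance gene (the catalogue lists it as low copy despite the origin annotation). An SV40 promoter-driven puromycin N-acetyltransferase cassette allows selection in mammalian cells. The catalogue gives a total size of about 11.7 kb, which closely matches the depositor's full sequence.

The core of the plasmid is a bidirectional promoter. A tetracycline response element with seven tetO repeats is flanked by two divergent minimal CMV promoters. One of them is annotated only as a Tet-responsive promoter fragment, and the record names the promoter driving the insert as CMV2. In one direction this unit drives human WRN, the Werner syndrome RecQ helicase/exonuclease, fused at its N terminus to five myc epitope tags. The bGH polyadenylation signal lies downstream of this ORF. In the other direction it drives GFP (S65T), followed by a rabbit β-globin intron and poly(A) signal. According to the depositor, WRN and GFP are expressed at similar levels, so fluorescence can serve as a proxy for WRN expression.

The WRN ORF carries an E84A substitution that abolishes exonuclease activity. It also carries an S2G change introduced while adding the tag, which the depositor reports was biochemically verified to leave protein activity wild-type. Transcription requires a tet transactivator, and in the associated study cells were transiently co-transfected with a tTA plasmid. That work examined whether the recombination and cell survival functions of WRN are separable.
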