Features (pLannotate 1.2.2; 28 found; start..end, strand, type, name):
    677..4972    -  CDS            WRN (sequence partly withheld): WRN_HUMAN - Also known as RECQ3, RECQL2. Experimental evidence at protein level: Swiss-Prot protein existence level 1. Multifunctional enzyme that has both magnesium and ATP- dependent DNA-helicase activity and 3'->5' exonuclease activity towards double-stranded DNA with a 5'-overhang. Has no nuclease activity towards single-stranded DNA or blunt-ended double-stranded DNA. Binds preferentially to DNA substrates containing alternate secondary structures, such as replication forks and Holliday junctions. May play an important role in the dissociation of joint DNA molecules that can arise as prod
   5003..5032    -  CDS            Myc: Myc (human c-Myc proto-oncogene) epitope tag
   5042..5071    -  CDS            Myc: Myc (human c-Myc proto-oncogene) epitope tag
   5081..5110    -  CDS            Myc: Myc (human c-Myc proto-oncogene) epitope tag
   5120..5149    -  CDS            Myc: Myc (human c-Myc proto-oncogene) epitope tag
   5159..5188    -  CDS            Myc: Myc (human c-Myc proto-oncogene) epitope tag
   5284..5329    -  promoter       TRE3GV promoter (fragment): 3rd-generation Tet-responsive promoter that can be activated by binding of Tet-On® 3G, optimized for retroviral and lentiviral vectors
   5343..5613    +  protein_bind   tetracycline response element: contains seven copies of the tetracycline operator tetO tetracycline repressor TetR
   5624..5641    +  misc_feature   MCS (fragment): pUC18/19 multiple cloning site
   5646..5683    +  promoter       minimal CMV promoter: human cytomegalovirus (CMV) immediate early promoter
   5783..5806    +  misc_feature   MCS (fragment): pBluescript multiple cloning site
   5814..6527    +  CDS            GFP (S65T): GFP (S65T) is a basic (constitutively fluorescent) green fluorescent protein published in 1995, derived from Aequorea victoria.
   6583..7155    +  intron         β-globin intron: intron from rabbit β-globin gene
   7159..7281    +  CDS            HBB: HBB_COLGU - Experimental evidence at transcript level: Swiss-Prot protein existence level 2. Involved in oxygen transport from the lung to the various peripheral tissues. From Colobus guereza (Mantled guereza) (Eastern black-and-white colobus monkey).
   7352..7407    +  polyA_signal   β-globin poly(A) signal: rabbit β-globin polyadenylation signal (Gil and Proudfoot, 1987)
   7733..7786    -  CDS            lacI (fragment): lac repressor; lacI; The lac repressor binds to the lac operator to inhibit transcription in E. coli. This inhibition can be relieved by adding lactose or isopropyl-β-D-thiogalactopyranoside (IPTG).
   7969..8557    -  rep_origin     ori: high-copy-number ColE1/pMB1/pBR322/pUC origin of replication
   8728..9588    -  CDS            AmpR: β-lactamase; bla; confers resistance to ampicillin, carbenicillin, and related antibiotics
   9589..9693    -  promoter       AmpR promoter: bla
   9829..9927    +  CDS            str (fragment): STR_KLEPN - Protein inferred from homology: Swiss-Prot protein existence level 3. The aminoglycoside phosphotransferases achieve inactivation of their antibiotic substrates by phosphorylation. From Klebsiella pneumoniae.
   9930..10001   +  CDS            str (fragment): STR_KLEPN - Protein inferred from homology: Swiss-Prot protein existence level 3. The aminoglycoside phosphotransferases achieve inactivation of their antibiotic substrates by phosphorylation. From Klebsiella pneumoniae.
  10018..10101   +  CDS            large T antigen (fragment): large T antigen from SV40 (simian virus 40)
  10146..10229   -  CDS            large T antigen (fragment): large T antigen from SV40 (simian virus 40)
  10238..10303   -  CDS            dmpM (fragment): DMPM_STRAD - Protein inferred from homology: Swiss-Prot protein existence level 3. From Streptomyces alboniger.
  10353..10952   -  CDS            PuroR: puromycin N-acetyltransferase; pac from Streptomyces alboniger; confers resistance to puromycin
  11023..11044   +  misc_feature   MCS (fragment): pUC18/19 multiple cloning site
  11045..11402   -  promoter       SV40 promoter: SV40 enhancer and early promoter
  11406..11630   -  polyA_signal   bGH poly(A) signal: bovine growth hormone polyadenylation signal
>Addgene plasmid #46036 | pMM288 | depositor full sequence | sequence record 64898 | pMM288 sequence 11731 bps
TCGAGTTTTTTTTTTTTTTTTTTTTATGAAAAACATTGTTTTATTACTTGAAAAATAATAGAAATTGTAT
ATAAAATACAAAATATACACTTGCCTAGTGCAATTGGTCTCCATTTTACATTTTTTACATGTTTTTTCCC
TATTTAATGGCACCCAAAATGCGGTTTCATTTTCACTGCCCTGGTCAACTAATACCATTTAACAACGTAT
TTAAGAACTTCTTCAAAAGACAGTAAAAACAATTTGTAAAATAACTATGCTTTCTTACATTTACAAAACA
GAATTTTGATAATATATGAATATTTTATATCACATAATTACCATGTAACTACTAATCTGTTATCTATATC
AAATCAGAGCACATAACATTTTCCAAATACACTGTTTTAATAAAGAGATTAGAAAACAGGACAGTAACAG
TTTCTTAAAGCAATCTTACAGGAAGTCTAATTTAATATTCTGTTAGGTGATGTACTCACGTAGGCTCCCA
GAAGACCCAGAAACTACATGAATTGCGGAAGGCTGATTTAAGATGCCAGTTCTTCAATAAACAGTGAACT
TTGTAATTAGAATGATTTTTAAGCCAAAATACTACTCCTTACTCTTCAGAAATAAAATATAGCTATCCTC
TTATAATACAGCAAGAAACATAATTGTTCTGGTAATTGCCAGCTTAACTAAAAAGACCTCCCCTTTTCGT
TTTGTCCATTAATTTCTTGCTGGTATCACTTCCTTTGGCAAACCACACAGGTAATCGTCTCTTTCTCTCT
GCAGATGAAGTCTCAGTATTGATGCCTACTTCTTCCTTGCTTCTCTTAGAACTTGAACAGATCTCTTCAG
AACCGGGAAAACATCTCCTTTTGTTGACATCACATGAAGGTTGAAGTCCACTGTCAGGACCATGTTTAAG
GATCTCAATTGCCATGTGGATAAGGTACGTGTCAATGTTTTCAGGAACTAACATTCTGATTAGGCTAATT
TTACTCATATCTGAGTTGACGGGAGGGTTTCGGATAACATCAGCAATAATCTTCTGAACCTCTGGAGTCA
GGCCTGCTCGCTCCAAATCAAGGGGGCAGCCAGCTTTCACCGCTTGGGATAAGTGCATGCCAATTGTCAT
GAGAGGCAGAATCCTGCTCTCAGCTATGCTCTTCAAAGGCATCTTCTTTTCTTGGAATAAAGAGTATGTG
ATGGCCATAGACTGTGAAAGTGTGCATATTTTATTTTTTGCTACCAGACTCGTCTTCTGTTCTTCTTGAG
GTTTTGTACTTGAAAAGAGGTCTGTCTGAACACTATTTGTTTGGCAGAAATGTTTGATGACTTCCAACAG
AGGGGCCAACATGGCAGCTTTGCCTTCAGAAACACCATCAATCCTTTTTACGTTTTCAACCGTAGTTGGT
CTCATTTTGGCCATATCCACCAGTATCTTGTTTGTTGCCAGAATAGCTGGGGGAACATCCATTTTATTGG
CATGTTTCTGCCTAGCTTCTACCAATTTGCCATATAACACAATCTGAGTCTCCTGCTCTTGTGCCGAAAT
AACAGGCTGTGAGGAACTGTAAGCTTTTTCTGGTGACTGTACCATGATACTTTTTTTAGAAATGTTACTC
CCAGAAGAAATCTTATCACATGGTTTATAAGAATATAACTTCTCCAAGTTAGACTTCTTCTCTGTACTTA
ATTCAACTGGTACTTGATTATAACAATGCTCTTTGGTGCCCGAAGATACAGTTTTCGAACTAGGCAGAAG
CAACTTCTTTGGACACAATTCTTCATTAGCTTGAAGGATGAGGCTCTGAGATTCTGTATTAGCTTTATGA
AGCCAATTTCTACCCTTTTTCGTAAGGGCGCAAATCTTCATAAATTTGTTATACCGAGAAACTTCTACCA
AGAATCCCTCAGTGATCAGCTGACGGGAAAAAGCCTTCCACCAACTCTCTGTTTGATCCTTGCCAGTGCC
AAATAAACTGTGCCTGCGATATTGATCGGCAAGACGCTGAGAATTAGATCCTCGGAGAAATAAAATTGGA
AGCCCAATTCCAAATTTTTCGCCTAAGATGTCCACAGCAGACAAAAGCTTAAATGCTTGTGGACCAAAGT
CCCAGGATGTATCCTCTGAGTCATCCATGGAATA
[1341 nt withheld, positions 2135-3475]
TCTTTCCATTTTTAAGCATTTAGAATGAGTTGGTTCTACCGTGCCACTATTGAGGTTTTCTAAAGACTTA
AGCATCTCCATTTCTAAATCTTCATCACTCTCAATTACATAGGACGTATCGTTTTCATTATCATTGGGAG
ATAAATGCTTAAGCATCTCCATTTCTAAATCTTCATCACTCTCAATTACATAGGACGTATCGTTTTCATT
ATCATTGGGAGATAAATGCTCAGTAGATTTATAAGCAATATCACTAAGATATTCTTCCTGAGACTGCTGT
TCCAAAATTTGGAGTTCATGTTCTGTAATATCTAACGACATCAAACAAGCTCTTTCCATATTCTCTTTCA
ATTTGTTGTCTTCTACTCCATCTTCAAATCCATCTTCTTTTCGTTCCACTTTATTTCCAAGTACATCTTC
TCCATCATGTTTAGCTAAATGATCAAGTGTTGGGTCCCATGTTTCATCTTCAACGTGAATTAAAACTTCA
TGTTCTCTAATTTGTTTCTGTTGTACTCCCCCAGTAGTTGAATCTTCAAAGGATAATAAGTTTAAATTAT
TGCTGGGCCTCAGTTCAGTCTCAATGTTAGTAGACCCAATTATCATCCTCCTCAGTGAATATAGATTTTC
TGAAATATCCTTTAGTAAGATAGAAACCCTCCGTGGGTTTTCCAATTTACTGAAAGCATGAGGAAGATGC
TTAGCCAGATCCATCACTTCCTCAGAGATTGAAGTCAACTGTTTGTTCATGTCGCTAAGTAGGATTTCTT
CCTCTTTATTTATAGCAAACCTTTGCACAGTATCATCCAAAATCTCTAAATTTCGGTAAATAATAAAACC
AGCATAAGCATCAGTGGCTGCATACAGTTTCTGGTCCTCAGTGAGAGGAAATTTACTCCAATTGCTACAG
CGGATAGACTTGTCTTTCAGGAGCTGTTTACCTAAGAGGTGTTTAACCAGACTGTTAAGGCTCCAGGTCT
CTGTACATTTCAGCTTTTTATTGGCAACATCTGTCAACTCCACAAAATTCTTCAATTTGATATCAAAGTC
ACGTAGAAGTTTCCACTGATCTCCTTCAATTCCTACACCTGCCTTTTTAACTGCTTTATTTTCAAGCAAC
ATTTTTAATCCCTGGGGAAAAACTGACATGGAAGAAACGTGGAACAAGTAACATTTGCTCTCAGAAACAC
ACAACTGAATTAGTGCAACTTTGCCAAGTTTCCCTCTGTTGTATAATGGAGGCCACGCCATGTCAAATCC
CACCACATCCCCATCTGATAGACTCATGCTAATATCTTCTGACAGGAAAGAGCAATCACTAGCATCGTAA
CTATACACAATGGATCCAGTGAATTCTAAGAAGGGGAGGTCATCTTCAAAAACACTCTTCCGAACACATG
CCTTTCTTTCTTCTACAGCACATCTTTTATTCTGCACATTCATCCATTCAGGACATTTTCGCTGCTGTGC
AGTTGTTTCCAATTTTTTTTCACCCATGGTGAGGTCGCCCAAGCTCTCCATTTCATTCAAGTCCTCTTCA
GAAATGAGCTTTTGCTCCATTTCATTCAAGTCCTCTTCAGAAATGAGCTTTTGCTCCATTTCATTCAAGT
CCTCTTCAGAAATGAGCTTTTGCTCCATTTCATTCAAGTCCTCTTCAGAAATGAGCTTTTGCTCCATTTC
ATTCAAGTCCTCTTCAGAAATGAGCTTTTGCTCCATAGCTTTAAATCGATTCCTGCAGGAATTCGGGGCC
GCGGAGGCTGGATCGGTCCCGGTGTCTTCTATGGAGGTCAAAACAGCGTGGATGGCGTCTCCAGGCGATC
TGACGGTTCACTAAACGAGCTCTGCTTATATAGGTCGAGTTTACCACTCCCTATCAGTGATAGAGAAAAG
TGAAAGTCGAGTTTACCACTCCCTATCAGTGATAGAGAAAAGTGAAAGTCGAGTTTACCACTCCCTATCA
GTGATAGAGAAAAGTGAAAGTCGAGTTTACCACTCCCTATCAGTGATAGAGAAAAGTGAAAGTCGAGTTT
ACCACTCCCTATCAGTGATAGAGAAAAGTGAAAGTCGAGTTTACCACTCCCTATCAGTGATAGAGAAAAG
TGAAAGTCGAGTTTACCACTCCCTATCAGTGATAGAGAAAAGTGAAAGTCGAGCTCGGTACCCGGGTCGA
GTAGGCGTGTACGGTGGGAGGCCTATATAAGCAGAGCTCGTTTAGTGAACCGTCAGATCGCCTGGAGACG
CCATCCACGCTGTTTTGACCTCCATAGAAGACACCGGGACCGATCCAGCCTCCGCGGCCCCGAATTCGAG
CTCCACCGCGGTGGCGGCCGCCGCCACCATGAGCAAGGGCGAGGAACTGTTCACTGGCGTGGTCCCAATT
CTCGTGGAACTGGATGGCGATGTGAATGGGCACAAATTTTCTGTCAGCGGAGAGGGTGAAGGTGATGCCA
CATACGGAAAGCTCACCCTGAAATTCATCTGCACCACTGGAAAGCTCCCTGTGCCATGGCCAACACTGGT
CACTACCTTCACCTATGGCGTGCAGTGCTTTTCCAGATACCCAGACCATATGAAGCAGCATGACTTTTTC
AAGAGCGCCATGCCCGAGGGCTATGTGCAGGAGAGAACCATCTTTTTCAAAGATGACGGGAACTACAAGA
CCCGCGCTGAAGTCAAGTTCGAAGGTGACACCCTGGTGAATAGAATCGAGCTGAAGGGCATTGACTTTAA
GGAGGATGGAAACATTCTCGGCCACAAGCTGGAATACAACTATAACTCCCACAATGTGTACATCATGGCC
GACAAGCAAAAGAATGGCATCAAGGTCAACTTCAAGATCAGACACAACATTGAGGATGGATCCGTGCAGC
TGGCCGACCATTATCAACAGAACACTCCAATCGGCGACGGCCCTGTGCTCCTCCCAGACAACCATTACCT
GTCCACCCAGTCTGCCCTGTCTAAAGATCCCAACGAAAAGAGAGACCACATGGTCCTGCTGGAGTTTGTG
ACCGCTGCTGGGATCACACATGGCATGGACGAGCTGTACAAGTGAGCGGCCGCTCTAGCGCGGCCTCGAC
GATATCTCTAGAGCTGAGAACTTCAGGGTGAGTTTGGGGACCCTTGATTGTTCTTTCTTTTTCGCTATTG
AAAAATTCATGTTATATGGAGGGGGCAAAGTTTTCAGGGTGTTGTTTAGAATGGGAAGATGTCCCTTGTA
TCACCATGGACCCTCATGATAATTTTGTTTCTTTCACTTTCTACTCTGTTGACAACCATTGTCTCCTCTT
ATTTTCTTTTCATTTTCTGTAACTTTTTTCGTTAAACTTTAGCTTGCATTTGTAACGAATTTTTAAATTC
ACTTTCGTTTATTTGTCAGATTGTAAGTACTTTCTCTAATCACTTTTTTTTCAAGGCAATCAGGGTAATT
ATATTGTACTTCAGCACAGTTTTAGAGAACAATTGTTATAATTAAATGATAAGGTAGAATATTTCTGCAT
ATAAATTCTGGCTGGCGTGGAAATATTCTTATTGGTAGAAACAACTACATCCTGGTAATCATCCTGCCTT
TCTCTTTATGGTTACAATGATATACACTGTTTGAGATGAGGATAAAATACTCTGAGTCCAAACCGGGCCC
CTCTGCTAACCATGTTCATGCCTTCTTCTTTTTCCTACAGCTCCTGGGCAACGTGCTGGTTGTTGTGCTG
TCTCATCATTTTGGCAAAGAATTCACTCCTCAGGTGCAGGCTGCCTATCAGAAGGTGGTGGCTGGTGTGG
CCAATGCCCTGGCTCACAAATACCACTGAGATCTTTTTCCCTCTGCCAAAAATTATGGGGACATCATGAA
GCCCCTTGAGCATCTGACTTCTGGGTAATAAAGGAAATTTATTTTCATTGCAATAGTGTGTGGGAATTTT
TTGTGTCTCTCACTCGGAAGGACATATGGGAGGGCAAATCATTTAAAACATCAGAATGAGTATTTGGTTT
AGAGTTTGGCAACATATGCCATATGCTGGCTGCCATGAACAAAGGTGGCTATAAAGAGGTCATCAGTATA
TGAAACAGCCCCCTGCTGTCCATTCCTTATTCCATAGAAAAGCCTTGACTTGAGGTTAGATTTTTTTTAT
ATTTTGTTTTGTGTTATTTTTTTCTTTAACATCCCTAAAATTTTCCTTACATGTTTTACTAGCCAGATTT
TTCCTCCTCTCCTGACTACTCCCAGTCATAGCTGTCCCTCTTCTCTTATGAACTCGACTGCATTAATGAA
TCGGCCAACGCGCGGGGAGAGGCGGTTTGCGTATTGGGCGCTCTTCCGCTTCCTCGCTCACTGACTCGCT
GCGCTCGGTCGTTCGGCTGCGGCGAGCGGTATCAGCTCACTCAAAGGCGGTAATACGGTTATCCACAGAA
TCAGGGGATAACGCAGGAAAGAACATGTGAGCAAAAGGCCAGCAAAAGGCCAGGAACCGTAAAAAGGCCG
CGTTGCTGGCGTTTTTCCATAGGCTCCGCCCCCCTGACGAGCATCACAAAAATCGACGCTCAAGTCAGAG
GTGGCGAAACCCGACAGGACTATAAAGATACCAGGCGTTTCCCCCTGGAAGCTCCCTCGTGCGCTCTCCT
GTTCCGACCCTGCCGCTTACCGGATACCTGTCCGCCTTTCTCCCTTCGGGAAGCGTGGCGCTTTCTCAAT
GCTCACGCTGTAGGTATCTCAGTTCGGTGTAGGTCGTTCGCTCCAAGCTGGGCTGTGTGCACGAACCCCC
CGTTCAGCCCGACCGCTGCGCCTTATCCGGTAACTATCGTCTTGAGTCCAACCCGGTAAGACACGACTTA
TCGCCACTGGCAGCAGCCACTGGTAACAGGATTAGCAGAGCGAGGTATGTAGGCGGTGCTACAGAGTTCT
TGAAGTGGTGGCCTAACTACGGCTACACTAGAAGGACAGTATTTGGTATCTGCGCTCTGCTGAAGCCAGT
TACCTTCGGAAAAAGAGTTGGTAGCTCTTGATCCGGCAAACAAACCACCGCTGGTAGCGGTGGTTTTTTT
GTTTGCAAGCAGCAGATTACGCGCAGAAAAAAAGGATCTCAAGAAGATCCTTTGATCTTTTCTACGGGGT
CTGACGCTCAGTGGAACGAAAACTCACGTTAAGGGATTTTGGTCATGAGATTATCAAAAAGGATCTTCAC
CTAGATCCTTTTAAATTAAAAATGAAGTTTTAAATCAATCTAAAGTATATATGAGTAAACTTGGTCTGAC
AGTTACCAATGCTTAATCAGTGAGGCACCTATCTCAGCGATCTGTCTATTTCGTTCATCCATAGTTGCCT
GACTCCCCGTCGTGTAGATAACTACGATACGGGAGGGCTTACCATCTGGCCCCAGTGCTGCAATGATACC
GCGAGACCCACGCTCACCGGCTCCAGATTTATCAGCAATAAACCAGCCAGCCGGAAGGGCCGAGCGCAGA
AGTGGTCCTGCAACTTTATCCGCCTCCATCCAGTCTATTAATTGTTGCCGGGAAGCTAGAGTAAGTAGTT
CGCCAGTTAATAGTTTGCGCAACGTTGTTGCCATTGCTACAGGCATCGTGGTGTCACGCTCGTCGTTTGG
TATGGCTTCATTCAGCTCCGGTTCCCAACGATCAAGGCGAGTTACATGATCCCCCATGTTGTGCAAAAAA
GCGGTTAGCTCCTTCGGTCCTCCGATCGTTGTCAGAAGTAAGTTGGCCGCAGTGTTATCACTCATGGTTA
TGGCAGCACTGCATAATTCTCTTACTGTCATGCCATCCGTAAGATGCTTTTCTGTGACTGGTGAGTACTC
AACCAAGTCATTCTGAGAATAGTGTATGCGGCGACCGAGTTGCTCTTGCCCGGCGTCAATACGGGATAAT
ACCGCGCCACATAGCAGAACTTTAAAAGTGCTCATCATTGGAAAACGTTCTTCGGGGCGAAAACTCTCAA
GGATCTTACCGCTGTTGAGATCCAGTTCGATGTAACCCACTCGTGCACCCAACTGATCTTCAGCATCTTT
TACTTTCACCAGCGTTTCTGGGTGAGCAAAAACAGGAAGGCAAAATGCCGCAAAAAAGGGAATAAGGGCG
ACACGGAAATGTTGAATACTCATACTCTTCCTTTTTCAATATTATTGAAGCATTTATCAGGGTTATTGTC
TCATGAGCGGATACATATTTGAATGTATTTAGAAAAATAAACAAATAGGGGTTCCGCGCACATTTCCCCG
AAAAGTGCCACCTGACGTCTAAGAAACCATTATTATCATGACATTAACCTATAAAAATAGGCGTATCACG
AGGCCCTTTCGTCTTCACTCGACGCTGGTCGAGCTGATACTTCCCGTCCGCCAGGGGACATGCCGGCGAT
GCTGAAGGTCGCGCGCATTCCCGATGAAGAGGCCGGTTACCGCCTGTTGACCTGGTGGGACGGGCAGGGC
GCCGCCCGAGTCTTGCCTCGGCGGCGGGCGCTCTGCTCATGGAGCGCGCGTCCGGGGACCTTGCACAGAT
AGCGTGGTCCGGCCAGACGACGAGGCTTGCAGGATCATAATCAGCCATACCACATTTGTAGAGGTTTTAC
TTGCTTTAAAAAACCTCCCACACCTCCCCCTGAACCTGAAACATAAAATGAATGCAATTGTTGTTGTTAA
CAACAACAATTGCATTCATTTTATGTTTCAGGTTCAGGGGGAGGTGTGGGAGGTTTTTTAAAGCAAGTAA
AACCTCTACAAATGTGGTATGGCTGATTATGATCCTCTAGAGTCGGTGGGCCTCGGGGGCGGGTGCGGGG
TCGGCGGGGCCGCCCGGGTCGGCTTCGGTCGGAGCCATGGGGTCGTGCGCTCCTTTCGGTCGGGCGCTGC
GGGTCGTGGGGCGGGCGTCAGGCACCGGGCTTGCGGGTCATGCACCAGGTGCGCGGTCCTTCGGGCACCT
CGACGTCGGCGGTGACGGTGAAGCCGAGCCGCTCGTAGAAGGGGAGGTTGCGGGGCGCGGAGGTCTCCAG
GAAGGCGGGCACCCCGGCGCGCTCGGCCGCCTCCACTCCGGGGAGCACGACGGCGCTGCCCAGACCCTTG
CCCTGGTGGTCGGGCGAGACGCCGACGGTGGCCAGGAACCACGCGGGCTCCTTGGGCCGGTGCGGCGCCA
GGAGGCCTTCCATCTGTTGCTGCGCGGCCAGCCGGGAACCGCTCAACTCGGCCATGCGCGGGCCGATCTC
GGCGAACACCGCCCCCGCTTCGACGCTCTCCGGCGTGGTCCAGACCGCCACCGCGGCGCCGTCGTCCGCG
ACCCACACCTTGCCGATGTCGAGCCCGACGCGCGTGAGGAAGAGTTCTTGCAGCTCGGTGACCCGCTCGA
TGTGGCGGTCCGGGTCGACGGTGTGGCGCGTGGCGGGGTAGTCGGCGAACGCGGCGGCGAGGGTGCGTAC
GGCCCGGGGGACGTCGTCGCGGGTGGCGAGGCGCACCGTGGGCTTGTACTCGGTCATGGAAGGTCGTCTC
CTTGTGAGGGGTCAGGGGCGTGGGTCAGGGGATGGTGGCGGCACCGGTCGTGGCGGCCGACCTGCAGGCA
TGCAAGCTTTTTGCAAAAGCCTAGGCCTCCAAAAAAGCCTCCTCACTACTTCTGGAATAGCTCAGAGGCC
GAGGCGGCCTCGGCCTCTGCATAAATAAAAAAAATTAGTCAGCCATGGGGCGGAGAATGGGCGGAACTGG
GCGGAGTTAGGGGCGGGATGGGCGGAGTTAGGGGCGGGACTATGGTTGCTGACTAATTGAGATGCATGCT
TTGCATACTTCTGCCTGCTGGGGAGCCTGGGGACTTTCCACACCTGGTTGCTGACTAATTGAGATGCATG
CTTTGCATACTTCTGCCTGCTGGGGAGCCTGGGGACTTTCCACACCCTAACTGACACACATTCCACAGCT
GGTTCTTTCCGCCTCAGAAGCCATAGAGCCCACCGCATCCCCAGCATGCCTGCTATTGTCTTCCCAATCC
TCCCCCTTGCTGTCCTGCCCCACCCCACCCCCCAGAATAGAATGACACCTACTCAGACAATGCGATGCAA
TTTCCTCATTTTATTAGGAAAGGACAGTGGGAGTGGCACCTTCCAGGGTCAAGGAAGGCACGGGGGAGGG
GCAAACAACAGATGGCTGGCAACTAGAAGGCACAGTCGAGGCTGATCAGCGGTTTAAACTTAAGCTTGGT
ACCGAGCTCGGATCCACTAGTCCAGTGTGGTGGAATTCTGCAGATATCCAGCACAGTGGCGGCCGC
