>Addgene plasmid #46036 | pMM288 | addgene partial sequence | sequence record 66673 | TRE-R 5'-GGTACCGAGCTCGACTTTCA-3'
TGATAGGGAGTGGTAAACTCGACTTTCACTTTTCTCTATCACTGATAGGGAGTGGTAAACTCGACTTTCA
CTTTTCTCTATCACTGATAGGGAGTGGTAAACTCGACTTTCACTTTTCTCTATCACTGATAGGGAGTGGT
AAACTCGACTTTCACTTTTCTCTATCACTGATAGGGAGTGGTAAACTCGACTTTCACTTTTCTCTATCAC
TGATAGGGAGTGGTAAACTCGACTTTCACTTTTCTCTATCACTGATAGGGAGTGGTAAACTCGACCTATA
TAAGCAGAGCTCGTTTAGTGAACCGTCAGATCGCCTGGAGACGCCATCCACGCTGTTTTGACCTCCATAG
AAGACACCGGGACCGATCCAGCCTCCGCGGCCCCGAATTNCTGCAGGAATCGATTTAAAGCTATGGAGCA
AAAGCTCATTTCTGAAGAGGACTTGAATGAAATGGAGCAAAAGCTCATTTCTGAAGAGGACTTGAATGAA
ATGG
