>Addgene plasmid #46036 | pMM288 | addgene partial sequence | sequence record 66674 | hWRN-F
AACATGAACTCCAAATTTTGGAACAGCAGTCTCAGGAAGAATATCTTAGTGATATTGCTTATAAATCTAC
TGAGCATTTATCTCCCAATGATAATGAAAACGATACGTCCTATGTAATTGAGAGTGATGAAGATTTAGAA
ATGGAGATGCTTAAGCATTTATCTCCCAATGATAATGAAAACGATACGTCCTATGTAATTGAGAGTGATG
AAGATTTAGAAATGGAGATGCTTAAGTCTTTAGAAAACCTCAATAGTGGCACGGTAGAACCAACTCATTC
TAAATGCTTAAAAATGGAAAGA
[613 nt withheld, positions 303-915]
