>Addgene plasmid #46036 | pMM288 | addgene partial sequence | sequence record 67565 | Bglob-intron-R 5'-TTTGCCCCCTCCATATAACA-3'
AGCGAAAAAGAAAGAACAATCAAGGGTCCCCAAACTCACCCTGAAGTTCTCAGCTCTAGAGATATCGTCG
AGGCCGCGCTAGAGCGGCCGCTCACTTGTACAGCTCGTCCATGCCATGTGTGATCCCAGCAGCGGTCACA
AACTCCAGCAGGACCATGTGGTCTCTCTTTTCGTTGGGATCTTTAGACAGGGCAGACTGGGTGGACAGGT
AATGGTTGTCTGGGAGGAGCACAGGGCCGTCGCCGATTGGAGTGTTCTGTTGATAATGGTCGGCCAGCTG
CACGGATCCATCCTCAATGTTGTGTCTGATCTTGAAGTTGACCTTGATGCCATTCTTTTGCTTGTCGGCC
ATGATGTACACATTGTGGGAGTTATAGTTGTATTCCAGCTTGTGGCCGAGAATGTTTCCATCCTCCTTAA
AGTCAATGCCCTTCAGCTCGATTCTATTCACCAGGGTGTCACCTTCGAACTTGACTTCAGCGCGGGTCTT
GTAGTTCCCGTCATCTTTGAAAAAGATGGTTCTCTCCTGCACATAGCCCTCGGGCATGGCGCTCTTGAAA
AAGTCATGCTGCTTCATATGGTCTGGGTATCTGGAAAAGCACTGCACGCCATAGGTGAAGGTAGTGACCA
GTGTTGGCCATGGCACAGGGAGCTTTCCAGTGGTGCAGATGAATTTCAGGGTGAGCTTTCCGTATGTGGC
ATCACCTTCACCCTCTCCGCTGACAGAAAATTTGTGCCCATTCACATCGCCATCCAGTTCCACGAGAATT
GGGACCACGCCAGTGAACAGTTCCTCGCCCTTGCTCATGGTGGCGGCGGCCGCCACCGCGGTGGA
