>Addgene plasmid #46036 | pMM288 | addgene partial sequence | sequence record 67568 | hWRN-R1 5'-atccctggggaaaaactgac-3'
GACAAGTAACATTTGCTCTCAGAAACACACAACTGAATTAGTGCAACTTTGCCAAGTTTCCCTCTGTTGT
ATAATGGAGGCCACGCCATGTCAAATCCCACCACATCCCCATCTGATAGACTCATGCTAATATCTTCTGA
CAGGAAAGAGCAATCACTAGCATCGTAACTATACACAATGGATCCAGTGAATTCTAAGAAGGGGAGGTCA
TCTTCAAAAACACTCTTCCGAACACATGCCTTTCTTTCTTCTACAGCACATCTTTTATTCTGCACATTCA
TCCATTCAGGACATTTTCGCTGCTGTGCAGTTGTTTCCAATTTTTTTTCACCCATGGTGAGGTCGCCCAA
GCTCTCCATTTCATTCAAGTCCTCTTCAGAAATGAGCTTTTGCTCCATTTCATTCAAGTCCTCTTCAGAA
ATGAGCTTTTGCTCCATTTCATTCAAGTCCTCTTCAGAAATGAGCTTTTGCTCCATTTCATTCAAGTCCT
CTTCAGAAATGAGCTTTTGCTCCATTTCATTCAAGTCCTCTTCAGAAATGAGCTTTTGCTCCATAGCTTT
AAATCGATTCCTGCAGGAATTCGGGGCCGCGGAGGC
